>Addgene plasmid #197786 | pJMC-1 | addgene full sequence | sequence record 390996 | Addgene NGS Result
GTCAGTGAGCGAGGAAGCGGAAGAGCGCCCACCTGCTTTTACCGGGCGCGCCGGAGTGAGACCGGCCGCA
TTAGGCACCCCAGGCTTTACACTTTATGCTTCCGGCTCGTATAATGTGTGGATTTTGAGTTAGGATCCGT
CGAGATTTTCAGGAGCTAAGGAAGCTAAAATGGAGAAAAAAATCACTGGATATACCACCGTTGATATATC
CCAATGGCATCGTAAAGAACATTTTGAGGCATTTCAGTCAGTCGCTCAATGTACCTATAACCAGACCGTT
CAGCTGGATATTACGGCCTTTTTAAAGACCGTAAAGAAAAATAAGCACAAGTTTTATCCGGCCTTTATTC
ACATTCTTGCCCGCCTGATGAATGCTCATCCGGAATTCCGTATGGCAATGAAAGACGGTGAGCTGGTGAT
ATGGGATAGTGTTCACCCTTGTTACACCGTTTTCCATGAGCAAACTGAAACGTTTTCATCGCTCTGGAGT
GAATACCACGACGATTTCCGGCAGTTTCTACACATATATTCGCAAGATGTGGCGTGTTACGGTGAAAACC
TGGCCTATTTCCCTAAAGGGTTTATTGAGAATATGTTTTTCGTTTCAGCCAATCCCTGGGTGAGTTTCAC
CAGTTTTGATTTAAACGTGGCCAATATGGACAACTTCTTCGCCCCCGTTTTCACCATGGGCAAATATTAT
ACGCAAGGCGACAAGGTGCTGATGCCGCTGGCGATTCAGGTTCATCATGCCGTTTGTGATGGCTTCCATG
TCGGCAGAATGCTTAATGAATTACAACAGTACTGCGATGAGTGGCAGGCGGGGCGTAATCTAGAGGATCC
GGCTTACTAAAAGCCAGATAACAGTATGCGTATTTGCGCGCTGATTTTTGCGGTATAAGAATATATACTG
ATATGTATACCCGAAGTATGTCAAAAGGAGGTATGCTATGAAGCAGCGTATTACAGTGACAGTTGACAGC
GACAGCTATCAGTTGCTCAAGGCATATATGATGTCAATATCTCCGGTCTGGTAAGCACAACCATGCAGAA
TGAAGCCCGTCGTCTGCGTGCCGAACGCTGGAAAGCGGAAAATCAGGAAGGGATGGCTGAGGTCGCCCGG
TTTATTGAAATGAACGGCTCTTTTGCTGACGAGAACAGGGGCTGGTGAAATGCAGTTTAAGGTTTACACC
TATAAAAGAGAGAGCCGTTATCGTCTGTTTGTGGATGTACAGAGTGATATTATTGACACGCCCGGGCGAC
GGATGGTGATCCCCCTGGCCAGTGCACGTCTGCTGTCAGATAAAGTCTCCCGTGAACTTTACCCGGTGGT
GCATATCGGGGATGAAAGCTGGCGCATGATGACCACCGATATGGCCAGTGTGCCGGTTTCCGTTATCGGG
GAAGAAGTGGCTGATCTCAGCCACCGCGAAAATGACATCAAAAACGCCATTAACCTGATGTTCTGGGGAA
TATAAGGTCTCTCGCTGAGCTCAGCCTTTTGCAGGTGTGATGAAAAGCCTTAGGGTCAGGTGGCACTTTT
CGGGGAAATGTGCGATGAACCCCTATTTGTTTATTTTTCTAAATACATTCAAATATGTATCCGCTAATGA
GACAATAACCCTGATAAATGCTTCAATTATATTGAAAAAGGAAGAGTATGAGTATCCAACATTTCCGTGT
CGCCCTTATTCCCTTTTTTGCGGCCTTCTGCCTTCCTGTTTTTGCTCACCCAGAAACGCTGGTGAAAGTA
AAAGATGCTGAAGATCAGTTGGGTGCCCGAGTGGGTTACATTGAACTGGATCTCAACAGCGGCAAAATCT
TAGAGAGTTTTCGCCCCGAAGAACGCTTCCCAATGATGAGCACTTTCAAAGTTCTGCTATGTGGCGCGGT
GTTATCCCGTATTGATGCTGGGCAAGAGCAACTCGGTCGCCGCATACACTATTCTCAGAATGACTTGGTT
GAGTATTCACCAGTCACAGAAAAGCATCTTACGGATGGCATGACAGTAAGAGAATTATGTAGTGCTGCCA
TAACCATGAGTGATAACACTGCGGCCAACTTACTTCTGACAACGATTGGAGGACCGAAGGAGCTAACCGC
TTTTTTGCACAACATGGGGGATCATGTAACTCGCCTTGATCGTTGGGAACCGGAGCTGAATGAAGCCATA
CCAAACGACGAGCGTGACACCACGATGCCTGTAGCAATGGCAACAACTCTCCGCAAACTATTAACTGGCG
AACTACTTACTCTTGCTTCACGCCAGCAACTCATTGACTGGATGGAGGCGGACAAAGTTGCAGGACCACT
TCTGCGCTCGGCACTTCCGGCTGGCTGGTTTATTGCTGATAAATCTGGAGCCGGTGAGCGTGGCTCTCGC
GGTATCATTGCAGCACTGGGGCCAGATGGTAAGCCCTCCCGTATCGTAGTTATCTACACGACGGGGAGTC
AGGCAACTATGGATGAACGAAATAGACAGATCGCTGAGATAGGTGCCTCACTGATTAAGCATTGGTAACT
GTCAGACGAAGGGAAATAAATAGTAGCCCGCCTGATGTGCGGGCTTTTTTTTGGTGGTGGTTACCAGTGT
CGCTTAGCTACCGTAGGTCCTCTTAGGCGGTCCGATTAGCGACATAGTCATCAATGCCTTGACGGCAAAA
TCCCTTAACGTGAGTTTTCGTTCCACTGAGCGTCAGACCCCGTAGAAAAGATCAAAGGATCTTCTTGAGA
TCCTTTTTTTCTGCGCGTAATCTGCTGCTTGCAAACAAAAAAACCACCGCTACCAGCGGTGGTTTGTTTG
CCGGATCAAGAGCTACTAACTCTTTTTCCGAATGTAACTGGCTTCAGCAGAGCGCAGATACCAAATACTG
TTCTTCTAGTGTAGCCGTAGTTAGGCCACCACTTCAAGAACTCTGTAGCACCGCCTACATACCTCGCTCT
GCTAATCCTGTTACCAGTGGCTGCTGCCAGTGGCGATAAGTCGTGTCTTACCGGGTTGGACTCAAGACGA
TAGTTACCGGATAAGGCGCAGCGGTCGGGCTGAACGGGGGGTTCGTGCTCACAGCCCAGCTTGGAGCGAA
CGACCTACACCGAACTGAGATACCTACAGCGTGAGCTATGAGAAAGCGCCACGCTTCCCGAAGGGAGAAA
GGCGGACAGGTATCCGGTAAGCGGCAGGGTCGGAACAGGAGAGCGCACGAGGGAGCTTCCAGGGGGAAAC
GCCTGGTATCTTTATAGTCCTGTCGGGTTTCGCCACCTCTTACTTGAGCGTCGATTTTTGTGATGCTCGT
CAGGGGGGCGGAGCCTATGGAAAAACGCCAGCAACGCGGCCTTTTTACGGTTCCTGGCCTTTTGCTGGCC
TTTTGCTCACATGTTCTTTCCTGCGTTATCCCCTGATTCTGTGGATAACCGTATTACCGCCTTTGAGTGA
GCTGATACCGCTCGCCGCAGCCGAACGACCGAGCGCAGCGA
Features (pLannotate 1.2.2; 9 found; start..end, strand, type, name):
      1..23      +  rep_origin     RSF ori (fragment): Plasmids containing the RSF 1030 origin of replication can be propagated in E. coli cells that contain additional plasmids with compatible origins.
     86..116     +  promoter       lac UV5 promoter: E. coli lac promoter with an "up" mutation
    140..169     +  promoter       cat promoter (fragment): promoter of the E. coli cat gene encoding chloramphenicol acetyltransferase
    170..850     +  CDS            CmR: chloramphenicol acetyltransferase confers resistance to chloramphenicol
   1007..1165    +  CDS            ccdA (fragment): CCDA_ECO57 - Also known as H, letA. Experimental evidence at protein level: Swiss-Prot protein existence level 1. Antitoxin component of a type II toxin-antitoxin (TA) system which inhibits the post-segregational killing (PSK) of plasmid-free cells, also referred to as a plasmid addiction system. Binds to and blocks the activity of CcdB; will also remove bound CcdB protein from the CcdB-GyrA complex by forming a CcdA-CcdB complex, a process termed rejuvenation. Functions as a transcriptional corepressor for the ccdAB operon, repression also requires CcdB (By similarity). From Escherichia coli
   1170..1472    +  CDS            ccdB: CCDB_ECOLI - Also known as G, letB, letD. Experimental evidence at protein level: Swiss-Prot protein existence level 1. Toxic component of a type II toxin-antitoxin (TA) system, functioning in plasmid maintainence. Responsible for the post- segregational killing (PSK) of plasmid-free cells, also referred to as a plasmid addiction system. Half-life of over 2 hours. Cell killing by CcdB is accompanied by filamentation, defects in chromosome and plasmid segregation, defects in cell division, formation of anucleate cells, decreased DNA synthesis and plasmid loss. Interferes with the activity of DN
   1557..1657    +  promoter       AmpR promoter: bla
   1658..2518    +  CDS            AmpR: β-lactamase; bla; confers resistance to ampicillin, carbenicillin, and related antibiotics
   2725..3313    +  rep_origin     ori: high-copy-number ColE1/pMB1/pBR322/pUC origin of replication
