[The description below was written by a language model from this plasmid's Addgene catalogue record and pLannotate feature annotations shown in this document.]
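Description:
pJMC-1 is an empty destination vector, described in its record as the "Level 1 Module 1" acceptor in a modular cloning toolkit built for advanced engineering of plant genomes. It is a small (about 3.5 kb), self-made, high-copy E. coli plasmid. The record does not specify a named backbone or vector type, and it lists no insert. Replication is driven by a ColE1/pMB1/pUC-type origin. A very short stretch annotated as an RSF origin fragment is also detected, but at about 20 nt it is unlikely to be functional. The permanent backbone marker appears to be AmpR (β-lactamase) under its own bla promoter.

The rest of the plasmid is a counter-selectable placeholder cassette. It contains a chloramphenicol acetyltransferase gene (CmR) with a cat promoter fragment and an upstream lac UV5 promoter, followed by a partial ccdA sequence and a complete ccdB toxin gene. CcdB poisons DNA gyrase and kills ordinary E. coli strains, so the uncut vector has to be propagated in a ccdB-tolerant strain. This matches the listed growth strain and the dual chloramphenicol and ampicillin selection. In vectors of this design, the CmR-ccdB cassette is normally replaced by the assembled parts during cloning. Transformation into a standard strain then eliminates unmodified vector, and recombinants remain ampicillin resistant. The feature table does not annotate the flanking cloning sites (such as type IIS restriction sites or recombination sites), so the assembly chemistry and overhangs cannot be stated from this record. No plant promoters, terminators, T-DNA borders or plant selection markers are annotated. This is consistent with an intermediate module vector whose contents would be moved into a later-level construct rather than delivered directly to plants.
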