Addgene plasmid #197786: pJMC-1
Purpose: (Empty Backbone) Level 1 Module 1 destination vector
Depositing lab: Daniel Voytas. Depositing organization: University of Minnesota. Publication: An extensible vector toolkit and parts library for advanced engineering of plant genomes. Chamness JC, Kumar J, Cruz AJ, Rhuby E, Holum MJ, Cody JP, Tibebu R, Gamo ME, Starker CG, Zhang F, Voytas DF. Plant Genome. 2023 Mar 9:e20312. doi: 10.1002/tpg2.20312. PubMed 36896468.
Backbone
  Vector backbone: Unspecified
  Backbone manufacturer: Self-made
  Vector type: Unspecified
Growth in bacteria
  Bacterial resistance: Chloramphenicol and Ampicillin, 25 & 100 μg/mL
  Growth temperature: 37°C
  Growth strain: ccdB Survival
  Copy number: High Copy
Gene/Insert
  Gene/Insert name: None
Terms and licenses: Academic/Nonprofit Terms; Industry Terms: Not Available to Industry
Depositor comments: Please visit https://www.biorxiv.org/content/10.1101/2022.10.15.511792v1 for bioRxiv preprint.
How to cite: pJMC-1 was a gift from Daniel Voytas (Addgene plasmid # 197786 ; http://n2t.net/addgene:197786 ; RRID:Addgene_197786)
